>Addgene plasmid #197178 | pCytERM-smURFP-N1 | addgene full sequence | sequence record 386472 | Addgene NGS Result
TAGTTATTAATAGTAATCAATTACGGGGTCATTAGTTCATAGCCCATATATGGAGTTCCGCGTTACATAA
CTTACGGTAAATGGCCCGCCTGGCTGACCGCCCAACGACCCCCGCCCATTGACGTCAATAATGACGTATG
TTCCCATAGTAACGCCAATAGGGACTTTCCATTGACGTCAATGGGTGGAGTATTTACGGTAAACTGCCCA
CTTGGCAGTACATCAAGTGTATCATATGCCAAGTACGCCCCCTATTGACGTCAATGACGGTAAATGGCCC
GCCTGGCATTATGCCCAGTACATGACCTTATGGGACTTTCCTACTTGGCAGTACATCTACGTATTAGTCA
TCGCTATTACCATGGTGATGCGGTTTTGGCAGTACATCAATGGGCGTGGATAGCGGTTTGACTCACGGGG
ATTTCCAAGTCTCCACCCCATTGACGTCAATGGGAGTTTGTTTTGGCACCAAAATCAACGGGACTTTCCA
AAATGTCGTAACAACTCCGCCCCATTGACGCAAATGGGCGGTAGGCGTGTACGGTGGGAGGTCTATATAA
GCAGAGCTGGTTTAGTGAACCGTCAGATCCGCTAGCGCTACCGGACTCAGATCTATGGACCCTGTGGTGG
TGCTGGGGCTCTGTCTCTCCTGTTTGCTTCTCCTTTCACTCTGGAAACAGAGCTATGGGGGAGGGAAGCT
TCGAATTCTGCAGTCGACGGTACCGCGGGCCCGGGATCCACCGGTCGCCACCATGGCTAAGACTTCCGAA
CAGAGGGTGAACATTGCTACACTGCTGACAGAAAATAAGAAGAAAATCGTGGATAAGGCTTCCCAGGATC
TGTGGCGGAGACACCCAGACCTGATCGCACCAGGAGGAATTGCTTTCTCTCAGAGGGACCGCGCTCTGTG
CCTGCGAGATTACGGCTGGTTCCTGCATCTGATCACCTTTTGTCTGCTGGCCGGAGATAAGGGCCCCATC
GAGTCTATTGGGCTGATCAGTATTCGAGAAATGTATAACTCACTGGGAGTGCCCGTCCCTGCAATGATGG
AGAGCATTAGATGCCTGAAAGAAGCCAGCCTGTCCCTGCTGGACGAAGAGGACGCCAACGAGACCGCACC
CTACTTTGATTACATTATTAAGGCTATGAGCTAAGCGGCCGCGACTCTAGATCATAATCAGCCATACCAC
ATTTGTAGAGGTTTTACTTGCTTTAAAAAACCTCCCACACCTCCCCCTGAACCTGAAACATAAAATGAAT
GCAATTGTTGTTGTTAACTTGTTTATTGCAGCTTATAATGGTTACAAATAAAGCAATAGCATCACAAATT
TCACAAATAAAGCATTTTTTTCACTGCATTCTAGTTGTGGTTTGTCCAAACTCATCAATGTATCTTAAGG
CGTAAATTGTAAGCGTTAATATTTTGTTAAAATTCGCGTTAAATTTTTGTTAAATCAGCTCATTTTTTAA
CCAATAGGCCGAAATCGGCAAAATCCCTTATAAATCAAAAGAATAGACCGAGATAGGGT
[37 nt withheld, positions 1530-1566]
AAAGAACGTGGACTCCAACGTCAAAGG
[49 nt withheld, positions 1594-1642]
T
[91 nt withheld, positions 1644-1734]
G
[124 nt withheld, positions 1736-1859]
CAGGTGGCACTTTTCGGGGAAATGTGCGCGGAACCCCTATTTGTTTATTTTTCTAAATACATTCAAATAT
GTATCCGCTCATGAGACAATAACCCTGATAAATGCTTCAATAATATTGAAAAAGGAAGAGTCCTGAGGCG
GAAAGAACCAGCTGTGGAATGTGTGTCAGTTAGGGTGTGGAAAGTCCCCAGGCTCCCCAGCAGGCAGAAG
TATGCAAAGCATGCATCTCAATTAGTCAGCAACCAGGTGTGGAAAGTCCCCAGGCTCCCCAGCAGGCAGA
AGTATGCAAAGCATGCATCTCAATTAGTCAGCAACCATAGTCCCGCCCCTAACTCCGCCCATCCCGCCCC
TAACTCCGCCCAGTTCCGCCCATTCTCCGCCCCATGGCTGACTAATTTTTTTTATTTATGCAGAGGCCGA
GGCCGCCTCGGCCTCTGAGCTATTCCAGAAGTAGTGAGGAGGCTTTTTTGGAGGCCTAGGCTTTTGCAAA
GATCGATCAAGAGACAGGATGAGGATCGTTTCGCATGATTGAACAAGATGGATTGCACGCAGGTTCTCCG
GCCGCTTGGGTGGAGAGGCTATTCGGCTATGACTGGGCACAACAGACAATCGGCTGCTCTGATGCCGCCG
TGTTCCGGCTGTCAGCGCAGGGGCGCCCGGTTCTTTTTGTCAAGACCGACCTGTCCGGTGCCCTGAATGA
ACTGCAAGACGAGGCAGCGCGGCTATCGTGGCTGGCCACGACGGGCGTTCCTTGCGCAGCTGTGCTCGAC
GTTGTCACTGAAGCGGGAAGGGACTGGCTGCTATTGGGCGAAGTGCCGGGGCAGGATCTCCTGTCATCTC
ACCTTGCTCCTGCCGAGAAAGTATCCATCATGGCTGATGCAATGCGGCGGCTGCATACGCTTGATCCGGC
TACCTGCCCATTCGACCACCAAGCGAAACATCGCATCGAGCGAGCACGTACTCGGATGGAAGCCGGTCTT
GTCGATCAGGATGATCTGGACGAAGAGCATCAGGGGCTCGCGCCAGCCGAACTGTTCGCCAGGCTCAAGG
CGAGCATGCCCGACGGCGAGGATCTCGTCGTGACCCATGGCGATGCCTGCTTGCCGAATATCATGGTGGA
AAATGGCCGCTTTTCTGGATTCATCGACTGTGGCCGGCTGGGTGTGGCGGACCGCTATCAGGACATAGCG
TTGGCTACCCGTGATATTGCTGAAGAGCTTGGCGGCGAATGGGCTGACCGCTTCCTCGTGCTTTACGGTA
TCGCCGCTCCCGATTCGCAGCGCATCGCCTTCTATCGCCTTCTTGACGAGTTCTTCTGAGCGGGACTCTG
GGGTTCGAAATGACCGACCAAGCGACGCCCAACCTGCCATCACGAGATTTCGATTCCACCGCCGCCTTCT
ATGAAAGGTTGGGCTTCGGAATCGTTTTCCGGGACGCCGGCTGGATGATCCTCCAGCGCGGGGATCTCAT
GCTGGAGTTCTTCGCCCACCCTAGGGGGAGGCTAACTGAAACACGGAAGGAGACAATACCGGAAGGAACC
CGCGCTATGACGGCAATAAAAAGACAGAATAAAACGCACGGTGTTGGGTCGTTTGTTCATAAACGCGGGG
TTCGGTCCCAGGGCTGGCACTCTGTCGATACCCCACCGAGACCCCATTGGGGCCAATACGCCCGCGTTTC
TTCCTTTTCCCCACCCCACCCCCCAAGTTCGGGTGAAGGCCCAGGGCTCGCAGCCAACGTCGGGGCGGCA
GGCCCTGCCATAGCCTCAGGTTACTCATATATACTTTAGATTGATTTAAAACTTCATTTTTAATTTAAAA
GGATCTAGGTGAAGATCCTTTTTGATAATCTCATGACCAAAATCCCTTAACGTGAGTTTTCGTTCCACTG
AGCGTCAGACCCCGTAGAAAAGATCAAAGGATCTTCTTGAGATCCTTTTTTTCTGCGCGTAATCTGCTGC
TTGCAAACAAAAAAACCACCGCTACCAGCGGTGGTTTGTTTGCCGGATCAAGAGCTACCAACTCTTTTTC
CGAAGGTAACTGGCTTCAGCAGAGCGCAGATACCAAATACTGTTCTTCTAGTGTAGCCGTAGTTAGGCCA
CCACTTCAAGAACTCTGTAGCACCGCCTACATACCTCGCTCTGCTAATCCTGTTACCAGTGGCTGCTGCC
AGTGGCGATAAGTCGTGTCTTACCGGGTTGGACTCAAGACGATAGTTACCGGATAAGGCGCAGCGGTCGG
GCTGAACGGGGGGTTCGTGCACACAGCCCAGCTTGGAGCGAACGACCTACACCGAACTGAGATACCTACA
GCGTGAGCTATGAGAAAGCGCCACGCTTCCCGAAGGGAGAAAGGCGGACAGGTATCCGGTAAGCGGCAGG
GTCGGAACAGGAGAGCGCACGAGGGAGCTTCCAGGGGGAAACGCCTGGTATCTTTATAGTCCTGTCGGGT
TTCGCCACCTCTGACTTGAGCGTCGATTTTTGTGATGCTCGTCAGGGGGGCGGAGCCTATGGAAAAACGC
CAGCAACGCGGCCTTTTTACGGTTCCTGGCCTTTTGCTGGCCTTTTGCTCACATGTTCTTTCCTGCGTTA
TCCCCTGATTCTGTGGATAACCGTATTACCGCCATGCAT
Features (pLannotate 1.2.2; 16 found; start..end, strand, type, name):
     61..364     +  enhancer       CMV enhancer: human cytomegalovirus immediate early enhancer
    365..568     +  promoter       CMV promoter: human cytomegalovirus (CMV) immediate early promoter
    591..614     +  misc_feature   MCS (fragment): multiple cloning site
    615..701     +  CDS            CYP2C1 (fragment): CP2C1_RABIT - Experimental evidence at protein level: Swiss-Prot protein existence level 1. Cytochromes P450 are a group of heme-thiolate monooxygenases. In liver microsomes, this enzyme is involved in an NADPH-dependent electron transport pathway. It oxidizes a variety of structurally unrelated compounds, including steroids, fatty acids, and xenobiotics. From Oryctolagus cuniculus (Rabbit).
    696..739     +  misc_feature   MCS (fragment): multiple cloning site
    753..1154    +  CDS            smURFP: dimeric small ultra-red fluorescent protein derived from a cyanobacterial phycobiliprotein (Rodriguez et al., 2016)
   1170..1253    +  CDS            large T antigen (fragment): large T antigen from SV40 (simian virus 40)
   1276..1397    +  polyA_signal   SV40 poly(A) signal: SV40 polyadenylation signal
   1431..1859    -  rep_origin     f1 ori (sequence partly withheld): f1 bacteriophage origin of replication; arrow indicates direction of (+) strand synthesis
   1886..1990    +  promoter       AmpR promoter: bla
   1992..2349    +  promoter       SV40 promoter: SV40 enhancer and early promoter
   2384..3178    +  CDS            NeoR/KanR: aminoglycoside phosphotransferase from Tn5; aph(3')-II (or nptII); confers resistance to neomycin, kanamycin, and G418 (Geneticin®)
   3199..3351    +  CDS            ble (fragment): BLE_KLEPN - Experimental evidence at protein level: Swiss-Prot protein existence level 1. Binding protein with a strong affinity to the bleomycin family of antibiotics. Binds to CL990; an antimitotic-antibiotic compound. From Klebsiella pneumoniae.
   3410..3457    +  polyA_signal   HSV TK poly(A) signal: herpes simplex virus thymidine kinase polyadenylation signal (Cole and Stacy, 1985)
   3548..3564    -  polyA_signal   bGH poly(A) signal (fragment): bovine growth hormone polyadenylation signal
   3786..4374    +  rep_origin     ori: high-copy-number ColE1/pMB1/pBR322/pUC origin of replication
