[The description below was written by a language model from this plasmid's Addgene catalogue record and pLannotate feature annotations shown in this document.]
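Description:
pCytERM-smURFP-N1 is a 4.5 kb mammalian expression plasmid built on an N1-type backbone, in which a fusion partner is placed upstream of a fluorescent protein so that the reporter sits at the C-terminus. It is propagated in E. coli through a high-copy ColE1/pUC origin and selected with kanamycin. The single NeoR/KanR (Tn5 aminoglycoside phosphotransferase) gene is preceded by both a bacterial bla promoter and the SV40 enhancer/early promoter and followed by the HSV TK polyadenylation signal, so the same marker can also confer G418 resistance in mammalian cells. An f1 origin is present as well. The short annotated fragments of ble, bGH poly(A) and SV40 large T antigen appear to be backbone remnants or partial matches rather than functional elements.

The expression cassette consists of the human CMV immediate-early enhancer and promoter driving the CytERM-smURFP open reading frame, terminated by the SV40 poly(A) signal. CytERM is annotated as a short N-terminal fragment of a cytochrome P450, which serves as an endoplasmic reticulum membrane anchor that displays the attached protein on the cytoplasmic face of the ER. The feature table matches this fragment to rabbit CYP2C1, whereas the catalogue entry lists mouse as the insert species, a discrepancy the record does not resolve. A stretch of multiple cloning site sequence links it to smURFP, a dimeric far-red/near-infrared fluorescent protein derived from a cyanobacterial phycobiliprotein. The stated purpose is simply expression of the fusion in mammalian cells. CytERM fusions are commonly used to gauge the tendency of a fluorescent protein to oligomerise in cells by their effect on ER morphology, which fits the associated study's quantitative comparison of near-infrared fluorescent proteins.
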