Addgene plasmid #197178: pCytERM-smURFP-N1
Purpose: Expresses the fusion protein of CytERM-smURFP in mammalian cells
Depositing lab: Kiryl Piatkevich. Publication: Quantitative assessment of near-infrared fluorescent proteins. Zhang H, Papadaki S, Sun X, Wang X, Drobizhev M, Yao L, Rehbock M, Koster RW, Wu L, Namikawa K, Piatkevich KD. Nat Methods. 2023 Sep 4. doi: 10.1038/s41592-023-01975-z. PubMed 37666982.
Backbone
  Vector backbone: pN1
  Vector type: Mammalian Expression
Growth in bacteria
  Bacterial resistance: Kanamycin, 50 μg/mL
  Growth temperature: 37°C
  Growth strain: NEB Stable
  Copy number: High Copy
Gene/Insert
  Gene/Insert name: CytERM-smURFP
  Species: M. musculus (mouse)
  Cloning method: Gibson Cloning
Terms and licenses: Academic/Nonprofit Terms; Industry Terms: Not Available to Industry
Depositor comments: Please visit https://www.researchsquare.com/article/rs-797586/v1 for preprint.
How to cite: pCytERM-smURFP-N1 was a gift from Kiryl Piatkevich (Addgene plasmid # 197178 ; http://n2t.net/addgene:197178 ; RRID:Addgene_197178)
